Addgene plasmid #148240: pT7-EGFP-C1-Dmchim4EBP_AA
Purpose: Mammalian Expression of Dmchim4EBP
Depositing lab: Elisa Izaurralde. Depositing organization: Max Planck Institute for Developmental Biology.
Backbone
  Vector backbone: Unknown
  Vector type: Mammalian Expression
Growth in bacteria
  Bacterial resistance: Kanamycin, 50 μg/mL
  Growth temperature: 37°C
  Growth strain: DH5alpha
  Copy number: High Copy
Gene/Insert
  Gene/Insert name: Dmchim4EBP
  Species: H. sapiens (human)
  Cloning method: Unknown
Terms and licenses: Academic/Nonprofit Terms; Industry Terms: Not Available to Industry
Depositor comments: Plasmids from this collection were made available to the research community and donated after the lab closed. Please note that the sequence provided by the depositing laboratory may be theoretical/predicted or based on Sanger sequencing results. There may be discrepancies between sequencing results obtained by Addgene and the depositor sequence. If an Addgene verified sequence is not available, please contact before placing your order to request that our lab fully sequence the plasmid.
How to cite: pT7-EGFP-C1-Dmchim4EBP_AA was a gift from Elisa Izaurralde (Addgene plasmid # 148240 ; http://n2t.net/addgene:148240 ; RRID:Addgene_148240)
