[The description below was written by a language model from this plasmid's Addgene catalogue record and pLannotate feature annotations shown in this document.]
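Description:
pT7-EGFP-C1-Dmchim4EBP_AA is a 4,855 nt mammalian expression plasmid. The catalogue lists the backbone as unknown, although the name and feature layout resemble an EGFP-C1-type vector with an added T7 promoter. It is maintained in E. coli at high copy through a ColE1/pUC-type origin and selected with kanamycin. The resistance gene is the Tn5 aminoglycoside phosphotransferase (NeoR/KanR). It sits behind tandem bacterial (AmpR-type) and SV40 early promoters and is followed by an HSV TK polyadenylation signal, so the same cassette can confer kanamycin resistance in bacteria and G418 resistance in mammalian cells. An f1 origin is also present, which in principle allows single-stranded DNA production.

The expression unit consists of the CMV immediate-early enhancer and promoter, a T7 promoter, and an EGFP coding sequence followed by a multiple cloning site fragment and the SV40 poly(A) signal. The T7 promoter would also allow in vitro transcription with T7 RNA polymerase. The insert, Dmchim4EBP, is not annotated in the feature table. It presumably lies in the short unannotated stretch between the MCS fragment and the SV40 terminator region, which would place it at the C-terminus of EGFP as an N-terminally tagged fusion. The name suggests a chimeric 4E-BP (eIF4E-binding protein) with a Drosophila-derived component and an "AA" variant, but the record does not define either, and it lists the species as human. Several short annotated fragments (HIV-1 LTR, large T antigen, ble, bGH poly(A)) are likely partial matches within backbone sequence rather than functional elements. The stated purpose is mammalian expression of Dmchim4EBP. The depositor cautions that the supplied sequence may be theoretical or only partly verified.
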