Features (pLannotate 1.2.2; 16 found; start..end, strand, type, name):
     61..364     +  enhancer       CMV enhancer: human cytomegalovirus immediate early enhancer
    365..568     +  promoter       CMV promoter: human cytomegalovirus (CMV) immediate early promoter
    564..597     +  LTR            5' LTR (truncated) (fragment): truncated 5' long terminal repeat (LTR) from HIV-1
    613..631     +  promoter       T7 promoter: promoter for bacteriophage T7 RNA polymerase
    665..1381    +  CDS            EGFP: EGFP is a basic (constitutively fluorescent) green fluorescent protein published in 1996, derived from Aequorea victoria. It is reported to be a rapidly-maturing weak dimer with moderate acid sensitivity.
   1382..1402    +  misc_feature   MCS (fragment): multiple cloning site
   1536..1620    +  CDS            large T antigen (fragment): large T antigen from SV40 (simian virus 40)
   1643..1764    +  polyA_signal   SV40 poly(A) signal: SV40 polyadenylation signal
   1798..2226    -  rep_origin     f1 ori (sequence partly withheld): f1 bacteriophage origin of replication; arrow indicates direction of (+) strand synthesis
   2253..2357    +  promoter       AmpR promoter: bla
   2359..2716    +  promoter       SV40 promoter: SV40 enhancer and early promoter
   2751..3545    +  CDS            NeoR/KanR: aminoglycoside phosphotransferase from Tn5; aph(3')-II (or nptII); confers resistance to neomycin, kanamycin, and G418 (Geneticin®)
   3566..3718    +  CDS            ble (fragment): BLE_KLEPN - Experimental evidence at protein level: Swiss-Prot protein existence level 1. Binding protein with a strong affinity to the bleomycin family of antibiotics. Binds to CL990; an antimitotic-antibiotic compound. From Klebsiella pneumoniae.
   3777..3824    +  polyA_signal   HSV TK poly(A) signal: herpes simplex virus thymidine kinase polyadenylation signal (Cole and Stacy, 1985)
   3915..3931    -  polyA_signal   bGH poly(A) signal (fragment): bovine growth hormone polyadenylation signal
   4153..4741    +  rep_origin     ori: high-copy-number ColE1/pMB1/pBR322/pUC origin of replication
>Addgene plasmid #148240 | pT7-EGFP-C1-Dmchim4EBP_AA | depositor full sequence | sequence record 290688 | Full Sequence
TAGTTATTAATAGTAATCAATTACGGGGTCATTAGTTCATAGCCCATATATGGAGTTCCGCGTTACATAA
CTTACGGTAAATGGCCCGCCTGGCTGACCGCCCAACGACCCCCGCCCATTGACGTCAATAATGACGTATG
TTCCCATAGTAACGCCAATAGGGACTTTCCATTGACGTCAATGGGTGGAGTATTTACGGTAAACTGCCCA
CTTGGCAGTACATCAAGTGTATCATATGCCAAGTACGCCCCCTATTGACGTCAATGACGGTAAATGGCCC
GCCTGGCATTATGCCCAGTACATGACCTTATGGGACTTTCCTACTTGGCAGTACATCTACGTATTAGTCA
TCGCTATTACCATGGTGATGCGGTTTTGGCAGTACATCAATGGGCGTGGATAGCGGTTTGACTCACGGGG
ATTTCCAAGTCTCCACCCCATTGACGTCAATGGGAGTTTGTTTTGGCACCAAAATCAACGGGACTTTCCA
AAATGTCGTAACAACTCCGCCCCATTGACGCAAATGGGCGGTAGGCGTGTACGGTGGGAGGTCTATATAA
GCAGAGCTCTCTGGCTAACTAGAGAACCCACTGCTTACTGGCTTATCGAAATTAATACGACTCACTATAG
GGAGACCCAAGCTCTAGCGCTACCGGTCGCCACCATGGTGAGCAAGGGCGAGGAGCTGTTCACCGGGGTG
GTGCCCATCCTGGTCGAGCTGGACGGCGACGTAAACGGCCACAAGTTCAGCGTGTCCGGCGAGGGCGAGG
GCGATGCCACCTACGGCAAGCTGACCCTGAAGTTCATCTGCACCACCGGCAAGCTGCCCGTGCCCTGGCC
CACCCTCGTGACCACCCTGACCTACGGCGTGCAGTGCTTCAGCCGCTACCCCGACCACATGAAGCAGCAC
GACTTCTTCAAGTCCGCCATGCCCGAAGGCTACGTCCAGGAGCGCACCATCTTCTTCAAGGACGACGGCA
ACTACAAGACCCGCGCCGAGGTGAAGTTCGAGGGCGACACCCTGGTGAACCGCATCGAGCTGAAGGGCAT
CGACTTCAAGGAGGACGGCAACATCCTGGGGCACAAGCTGGAGTACAACTACAACAGCCACAACGTCTAT
ATCATGGCCGACAAGCAGAAGAACGGCATCAAGGTGAACTTCAAGATCCGCCACAACATCGAGGACGGCA
GCGTGCAGCTCGCCGACCACTACCAGCAGAACACCCCCATCGGCGACGGCCCCGTGCTGCTGCCCGACAA
CCACTACCTGAGCACCCAGTCCGCCCTGAGCAAAGACCCCAACGAGAAGCGCGATCACATGGTCCTGCTG
GAGTTCGTGACCGCCGCCGGGATCACTCTCGGCATGGACGAGCTGTACAAGTCCGGACTCAGATCTCGAG
CTAGGTACTCGAAAGTAGACCTGTTAGCTCTAAGATATTCCCCATTGAGCCAAACTCCGCCGGGAATTGA
GTTGGAGGGAAGGCTTCGCCGCATGAATATTTGGCGCACCTAAGGATCCACCGGATCTAGATAACTGATC
ATAATCAGCCATACCACATTTGTAGAGGTTTTACTTGCTTTAAAAAACCTCCCACACCTCCCCCTGAACC
TGAAACATAAAATGAATGCAATTGTTGTTGTTAACTTGTTTATTGCAGCTTATAATGGTTACAAATAAAG
CAATAGCATCACAAATTTCACAAATAAAGCATTTTTTTCACTGCATTCTAGTTGTGGTTTGTCCAAACTC
ATCAATGTATCTTAACGCGTAAATTGTAAGCGTTAATATTTTGTTAAAATTCGCGTTAAATTTTTGTTAA
ATCAGCTCATTTTTTAACCAATAGGCCGAAATCGGCAAAATCCCTTATAAATCAAAAGAATAGACCGAGA
TAGGGT
[37 nt withheld, positions 1897-1933]
AAAGAACGTGGACTCCAACGTCAAAGG
[49 nt withheld, positions 1961-2009]
T
[91 nt withheld, positions 2011-2101]
G
[124 nt withheld, positions 2103-2226]
CAGGTGGCACTTTTCGGGGAAATGTGCGCGGAACCCCTATTTGTTTATTTTTCTAAATACATTCAAATAT
GTATCCGCTCATGAGACAATAACCCTGATAAATGCTTCAATAATATTGAAAAAGGAAGAGTCCTGAGGCG
GAAAGAACCAGCTGTGGAATGTGTGTCAGTTAGGGTGTGGAAAGTCCCCAGGCTCCCCAGCAGGCAGAAG
TATGCAAAGCATGCATCTCAATTAGTCAGCAACCAGGTGTGGAAAGTCCCCAGGCTCCCCAGCAGGCAGA
AGTATGCAAAGCATGCATCTCAATTAGTCAGCAACCATAGTCCCGCCCCTAACTCCGCCCATCCCGCCCC
TAACTCCGCCCAGTTCCGCCCATTCTCCGCCCCATGGCTGACTAATTTTTTTTATTTATGCAGAGGCCGA
GGCCGCCTCGGCCTCTGAGCTATTCCAGAAGTAGTGAGGAGGCTTTTTTGGAGGCCTAGGCTTTTGCAAA
GATCGATCAAGAGACAGGATGAGGATCGTTTCGCATGATTGAACAAGATGGATTGCACGCAGGTTCTCCG
GCCGCTTGGGTGGAGAGGCTATTCGGCTATGACTGGGCACAACAGACAATCGGCTGCTCTGATGCCGCCG
TGTTCCGGCTGTCAGCGCAGGGGCGCCCGGTTCTTTTTGTCAAGACCGACCTGTCCGGTGCCCTGAATGA
ACTGCAAGACGAGGCAGCGCGGCTATCGTGGCTGGCCACGACGGGCGTTCCTTGCGCAGCTGTGCTCGAC
GTTGTCACTGAAGCGGGAAGGGACTGGCTGCTATTGGGCGAAGTGCCGGGGCAGGATCTCCTGTCATCTC
ACCTTGCTCCTGCCGAGAAAGTATCCATCATGGCTGATGCAATGCGGCGGCTGCATACGCTTGATCCGGC
TACCTGCCCATTCGACCACCAAGCGAAACATCGCATCGAGCGAGCACGTACTCGGATGGAAGCCGGTCTT
GTCGATCAGGATGATCTGGACGAAGAGCATCAGGGGCTCGCGCCAGCCGAACTGTTCGCCAGGCTCAAGG
CGAGCATGCCCGACGGCGAGGATCTCGTCGTGACCCATGGCGATGCCTGCTTGCCGAATATCATGGTGGA
AAATGGCCGCTTTTCTGGATTCATCGACTGTGGCCGGCTGGGTGTGGCGGACCGCTATCAGGACATAGCG
TTGGCTACCCGTGATATTGCTGAAGAGCTTGGCGGCGAATGGGCTGACCGCTTCCTCGTGCTTTACGGTA
TCGCCGCTCCCGATTCGCAGCGCATCGCCTTCTATCGCCTTCTTGACGAGTTCTTCTGAGCGGGACTCTG
GGGTTCGAAATGACCGACCAAGCGACGCCCAACCTGCCATCACGAGATTTCGATTCCACCGCCGCCTTCT
ATGAAAGGTTGGGCTTCGGAATCGTTTTCCGGGACGCCGGCTGGATGATCCTCCAGCGCGGGGATCTCAT
GCTGGAGTTCTTCGCCCACCCTAGGGGGAGGCTAACTGAAACACGGAAGGAGACAATACCGGAAGGAACC
CGCGCTATGACGGCAATAAAAAGACAGAATAAAACGCACGGTGTTGGGTCGTTTGTTCATAAACGCGGGG
TTCGGTCCCAGGGCTGGCACTCTGTCGATACCCCACCGAGACCCCATTGGGGCCAATACGCCCGCGTTTC
TTCCTTTTCCCCACCCCACCCCCCAAGTTCGGGTGAAGGCCCAGGGCTCGCAGCCAACGTCGGGGCGGCA
GGCCCTGCCATAGCCTCAGGTTACTCATATATACTTTAGATTGATTTAAAACTTCATTTTTAATTTAAAA
GGATCTAGGTGAAGATCCTTTTTGATAATCTCATGACCAAAATCCCTTAACGTGAGTTTTCGTTCCACTG
AGCGTCAGACCCCGTAGAAAAGATCAAAGGATCTTCTTGAGATCCTTTTTTTCTGCGCGTAATCTGCTGC
TTGCAAACAAAAAAACCACCGCTACCAGCGGTGGTTTGTTTGCCGGATCAAGAGCTACCAACTCTTTTTC
CGAAGGTAACTGGCTTCAGCAGAGCGCAGATACCAAATACTGTCCTTCTAGTGTAGCCGTAGTTAGGCCA
CCACTTCAAGAACTCTGTAGCACCGCCTACATACCTCGCTCTGCTAATCCTGTTACCAGTGGCTGCTGCC
AGTGGCGATAAGTCGTGTCTTACCGGGTTGGACTCAAGACGATAGTTACCGGATAAGGCGCAGCGGTCGG
GCTGAACGGGGGGTTCGTGCACACAGCCCAGCTTGGAGCGAACGACCTACACCGAACTGAGATACCTACA
GCGTGAGCTATGAGAAAGCGCCACGCTTCCCGAAGGGAGAAAGGCGGACAGGTATCCGGTAAGCGGCAGG
GTCGGAACAGGAGAGCGCACGAGGGAGCTTCCAGGGGGAAACGCCTGGTATCTTTATAGTCCTGTCGGGT
TTCGCCACCTCTGACTTGAGCGTCGATTTTTGTGATGCTCGTCAGGGGGGCGGAGCCTATGGAAAAACGC
CAGCAACGCGGCCTTTTTACGGTTCCTGGCCTTTTGCTGGCCTTTTGCTCACATGTTCTTTCCTGCGTTA
TCCCCTGATTCTGTGGATAACCGTATTACCGCCATGCAT
